Addgene plasmid #76563: TAF9 gRNA (BRDN0001148557)
Purpose: 3rd generation lentiviral gRNA plasmid targeting human TAF9
Depositing lab: John Doench & David Root. Depositing organization: Broad Institute. Publication: Optimized sgRNA design to maximize activity and minimize off-target effects of CRISPR-Cas9. Doench JG, Fusi N, Sullender M, Hegde M, Vaimberg EW, Donovan KF, Smith I, Tothova Z, Wilen C, Orchard R, Virgin HW, Listgarten J, Root DE. Nat Biotechnol. 2016 Jan 18. doi: 10.1038/nbt.3437. PubMed 26780180.
Backbone
  Vector backbone: lentiGuide-Puro
  Backbone manufacturer: Zhang Lab (Addgene plasmid # 52963)
  Vector type: Mammalian Expression, Lentiviral, CRISPR
  Selectable markers: Puromycin
Growth in bacteria
  Bacterial resistance: Ampicillin, 100 μg/mL
  Growth temperature: 37°C
  Growth strain: DH5alpha
  Copy number: High Copy
Gene/Insert
  Gene/Insert name: TAF9 (alt names: TAF9; NM_001015892.1)
  gRNA/shRNA sequence: AATTGTGGTCACATATCGGA
  Species: H. sapiens (human)
  Entrez Gene: TAF9 (a.k.a. MGC:5067, STAF31/32, TAF2G, TAFII-31, TAFII-32, TAFII31, TAFII32, TAFIID32)
  Promoter: hU6
  Cloning method: Unknown
  Sequencing primers: 5′ U6-F; 3′ pS2-R
Terms and licenses: Academic/Nonprofit Terms; Industry Terms: Not Available to Industry
Depositor comments: The gRNA was designed to target the following Genbank reference sequence(s): NM_001015892.1,NM_003187.4. Note that this plasmid does NOT contain Cas9. It should be used in conjunction with lentiCas9-Blast (Addgene #52962) or otherwise with cell lines already expressing Cas9. Browse the full kinome gRNA library at http://www.addgene.org/pooled-library/broadgpp-human-kinome/ or visit http://www.broadinstitute.org/rnai/public/ for detailed protocols and information.
How to cite: TAF9 gRNA (BRDN0001148557) was a gift from John Doench & David Root (Addgene plasmid # 76563 ; http://n2t.net/addgene:76563 ; RRID:Addgene_76563)
