[The description below was written by a language model from this plasmid's Addgene catalogue record and pLannotate feature annotations shown in this document.]
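Description:
TAF9 gRNA (BRDN0001148557) is a third-generation lentiviral CRISPR guide plasmid built on the lentiGuide-Puro backbone, carrying a single guide RNA directed against human TAF9, which encodes a TBP-associated factor subunit of TFIID. The guide was designed against two TAF9 reference transcripts and belongs to a Broad Institute human kinome gRNA collection associated with work on optimized sgRNA design. In bacteria the roughly 8.3 kb plasmid replicates from a high-copy ColE1/pUC-type origin and is selected with ampicillin through the β-lactamase gene. An f1 origin, lac promoter/operator remnants, and T7 and T3 promoters are backbone carry-overs.

The lentiviral transfer cassette begins with an RSV promoter fused to a truncated HIV-1 5' LTR, which makes genomic RNA production Tat-independent. This is followed by the Ψ packaging signal with a partial gag sequence, the Rev response element for Rev-dependent nuclear export, and a cPPT/CTS element. It ends in a ΔU3 self-inactivating 3' LTR, with an SV40 polyadenylation signal and SV40 origin downstream.

Within this frame, the human U6 RNA polymerase III promoter drives the TAF9-specific spacer joined to the Streptococcus pyogenes Cas9 guide scaffold. A separate EF-1α promoter with its intron A expresses puromycin N-acetyltransferase, stabilized by a WPRE, so that transduced mammalian cells can be selected with puromycin.

The plasmid does not encode Cas9. It is meant to be packaged into lentivirus and delivered to cells that already express Cas9, or used alongside a separate Cas9 lentiviral vector, for targeted disruption of TAF9.
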