Features (pLannotate 1.2.2; 29 found; start..end, strand, type, name):
     14..80      +  CDS            small t antigen (fragment): SV40 (simian virus 40) small t antigen
    106..317     +  promoter       EF-1α core promoter: core promoter for human elongation factor EF-1α
    318..1256    +  intron         EF-1α intron A: intron upstream of the start codon of human EF-1α
   1278..1877    +  CDS            PuroR (fragment): puromycin N-acetyltransferase; pac from Streptomyces; confers resistance to puromycin
   1893..2481    +  misc_feature   WPRE: woodchuck hepatitis virus posttranscriptional regulatory element
   2532..2551    +  misc_feature   cPPT/CTS (fragment): central polypurine tract and central termination sequence of HIV-1
   2553..2786    +  LTR            3' LTR (ΔU3): self-inactivating 3' long terminal repeat (LTR) from HIV-1
   2864..2985    +  polyA_signal   SV40 poly(A) signal: SV40 polyadenylation signal
   3025..3160    +  rep_origin     SV40 ori: SV40 origin of replication
   3181..3199    -  promoter       T7 promoter: promoter for bacteriophage T7 RNA polymerase
   3207..3362    +  CDS            lacZα (fragment): LacZα fragment of β-galactosidase; lacZ fragment
   3367..3795    +  rep_origin     f1 ori (sequence partly withheld): f1 bacteriophage origin of replication; arrow indicates direction of (+) strand synthesis
   3848..3952    +  promoter       AmpR promoter: bla
   3953..4813    +  CDS            AmpR: β-lactamase; bla; confers resistance to ampicillin, carbenicillin, and related antibiotics
   4984..5572    +  rep_origin     ori: high-copy-number ColE1/pMB1/pBR322/pUC origin of replication
   5755..5847    +  CDS            lacI (fragment): lac repressor; lacI; The lac repressor binds to the lac operator to inhibit transcription in E. coli. This inhibition can be relieved by adding lactose or isopropyl-β-D-thiogalactopyranoside (IPTG).
   5860..5881    +  protein_bind   CAP binding site: CAP binding activates transcription in the presence of cAMP. E. coli catabolite activator protein
   5896..5926    +  promoter       lac promoter: promoter for the E. coli lac operon
   5934..5950    +  protein_bind   lac operator: The lac repressor binds to the lac operator to inhibit transcription in E. coli. This inhibition can be relieved by adding lactose or isopropyl-β-D-thiogalactopyranoside (IPTG). lac repressor encoded by lacI
   5995..6013    +  promoter       T3 promoter: promoter for bacteriophage T3 RNA polymerase
   6041..6267    +  promoter       RSV promoter: Rous sarcoma virus enhancer/promoter
   6268..6448    +  LTR            5' LTR (truncated): truncated 5' long terminal repeat (LTR) from HIV-1
   6495..6620    +  misc_feature   HIV-1 Ψ: packaging signal of human immunodeficiency virus type 1
   6604..6967    +  CDS            HIV-1 gag (fragment): gag protein from human immunodeficiency virus 1; gag
   7113..7346    +  misc_feature   RRE: The Rev response element (RRE) of HIV-1 allows for Rev-dependent mRNA export from the nucleus to the cytoplasm.
   7723..7749    +  CDS            Rev (fragment): human immunodeficiency virus 1 (HIV-1) Rev protein; rev; enhances nuclear export of unspliced and incompletely spliced viral mRNAs
   7753..7993    +  promoter       U6 promoter: RNA polymerase III promoter for human U6 snRNA
   8023..8098    +  misc_RNA       gRNA scaffold: guide RNA scaffold for the Streptococcus pyogenes CRISPR/Cas9 system
   8154..8271    +  misc_feature   cPPT/CTS: central polypurine tract and central termination sequence of HIV-1
>Addgene plasmid #76563 | TAF9 gRNA (BRDN0001148557) | addgene full sequence | sequence record 186076 | Addgene Assembled Sequence
CCCGGGTGCAAAGATGGATAAAGTTTTAAACAGAGAGGAATCTTTGCAGCTAATGGACCTTCTAGGTCTT
GAAAGGAGTGGGAATTGGCTCCGGTGCCCGTCAGTGGGCAGAGCGCACATCGCCCACAGTCCCCGAGAAG
TTGGGGGGAGGGGTCGGCAATTGATCCGGTGCCTAGAGAAGGTGGCGCGGGGTAAACTGGGAAAGTGATG
TCGTGTACTGGCTCCGCCTTTTTCCCGAGGGTGGGGGAGAACCGTATATAAGTGCAGTAGTCGCCGTGAA
CGTTCTTTTTCGCAACGGGTTTGCCGCCAGAACACAGGTAAGTGCCGTGTGTGGTTCCCGCGGGCCTGGC
CTCTTTACGGGTTATGGCCCTTGCGTGCCTTGAATTACTTCCACCTGGCTGCAGTACGTGATTCTTGATC
CCGAGCTTCGGGTTGGAAGTGGGTGGGAGAGTTCGAGGCCTTGCGCTTAAGGAGCCCCTTCGCCTCGTGC
TTGAGTTGAGGCCTGGCCTGGGCGCTGGGGCCGCCGCGTGCGAATCTGGTGGCACCTTCGCGCCTGTCTC
GCTGCTTTCGATAAGTCTCTAGCCATTTAAAATTTTTGATGACCTGCTGCGACGCTTTTTTTCTGGCAAG
ATAGTCTTGTAAATGCGGGCCAAGATCTGCACACTGGTATTTCGGTTTTTGGGGCCGCGGGCGGCGACGG
GGCCCGTGCGTCCCAGCGCACATGTTCGGCGAGGCGGGGCCTGCGAGCGCGGCCACCGAGAATCGGACGG
GGGTAGTCTCAAGCTGGCCGGCCTGCTCTGGTGCCTGGCCTCGCGCCGCCGTGTATCGCCCCGCCCTGGG
CGGCAAGGCTGGCCCGGTCGGCACCAGTTGCGTGAGCGGAAAGATGGCCGCTTCCCGGCCCTGCTGCAGG
GAGCTCAAAATGGAGGACGCGGCGCTCGGGAGAGCGGGCGGGTGAGTCACCCACACAAAGGAAAAGGGCC
TTTCCGTCCTCAGCCGTCGCTTCATGTGACTCCACGGAGTACCGGGCGCCGTCCAGGCACCTCGATTAGT
TCTCGAGCTTTTGGAGTACGTCGTCTTTAGGTTGGGGGGAGGGGTTTTATGCGATGGAGTTTCCCCACAC
TGAGTGGGTGGAGACTGAAGTTAGGCCAGCTTGGCACTTGATGTAATTCTCCTTGGAATTTGCCCTTTTT
GAGTTTGGATCTTGGTTCATTCTCAAGCCTCAGACAGTGGTTCAAAGTTTTTTTCTTCCATTTCAGGTGT
CGTGACGTACGGCCACCATGACCGAGTACAAGCCCACGGTGCGCCTCGCCACCCGCGACGACGTCCCCAG
GGCCGTACGCACCCTCGCCGCCGCGTTCGCCGACTACCCCGCCACGCGCCACACCGTCGATCCGGACCGC
CACATCGAGCGGGTCACCGAGCTGCAAGAACTCTTCCTCACGCGCGTCGGGCTCGACATCGGCAAGGTGT
GGGTCGCGGACGACGGCGCCGCCGTGGCGGTCTGGACCACGCCGGAGAGCGTCGAAGCGGGGGCGGTGTT
CGCCGAGATCGGCCCGCGCATGGCCGAGTTGAGCGGTTCCCGGCTGGCCGCGCAGCAACAGATGGAAGGC
CTCCTGGCGCCGCACCGGCCCAAGGAGCCCGCGTGGTTCCTGGCCACCGTCGGAGTCTCGCCCGACCACC
AGGGCAAGGGTCTGGGCAGCGCCGTCGTGCTCCCCGGAGTGGAGGCGGCCGAGCGCGCCGGGGTGCCCGC
CTTCCTGGAGACCTCCGCGCCCCGCAACCTCCCCTTCTACGAGCGGCTCGGCTTCACCGTCACCGCCGAC
GTCGAGGTGCCCGAAGGACCGCGCACCTGGTGCATGACCCGCAAGCCCGGTGCCTGAACGCGTTAAGTCG
ACAATCAACCTCTGGATTACAAAATTTGTGAAAGATTGACTGGTATTCTTAACTATGTTGCTCCTTTTAC
GCTATGTGGATACGCTGCTTTAATGCCTTTGTATCATGCTATTGCTTCCCGTATGGCTTTCATTTTCTCC
TCCTTGTATAAATCCTGGTTGCTGTCTCTTTATGAGGAGTTGTGGCCCGTTGTCAGGCAACGTGGCGTGG
TGTGCACTGTGTTTGCTGACGCAACCCCCACTGGTTGGGGCATTGCCACCACCTGTCAGCTCCTTTCCGG
GACTTTCGCTTTCCCCCTCCCTATTGCCACGGCGGAACTCATCGCCGCCTGCCTTGCCCGCTGCTGGACA
GGGGCTCGGCTGTTGGGCACTGACAATTCCGTGGTGTTGTCGGGGAAATCATCGTCCTTTCCTTGGCTGC
TCGCCTGTGTTGCCACCTGGATTCTGCGCGGGACGTCCTTCTGCTACGTCCCTTCGGCCCTCAATCCAGC
GGACCTTCCTTCCCGCGGCCTGCTGCCGGCTCTGCGGCCTCTTCCGCGTCTTCGCCTTCGCCCTCAGACG
AGTCGGATCTCCCTTTGGGCCGCCTCCCCGCGTCGACTTTAAGACCAATGACTTACAAGGCAGCTGTAGA
TCTTAGCCACTTTTTAAAAGAAAAGGGGGGACTGGAAGGGCTAATTCACTCCCAACGAAGACAAGATCTG
CTTTTTGCTTGTACTGGGTCTCTCTGGTTAGACCAGATCTGAGCCTGGGAGCTCTCTGGCTAACTAGGGA
ACCCACTGCTTAAGCCTCAATAAAGCTTGCCTTGAGTGCTTCAAGTAGTGTGTGCCCGTCTGTTGTGTGA
CTCTGGTAACTAGAGATCCCTCAGACCCTTTTAGTCAGTGTGGAAAATCTCTAGCAGTACGTATAGTAGT
TCATGTCATCTTATTATTCAGTATTTATAACTTGCAAAGAAATGAATATCAGAGAGTGAGAGGAACTTGT
TTATTGCAGCTTATAATGGTTACAAATAAAGCAATAGCATCACAAATTTCACAAATAAAGCATTTTTTTC
ACTGCATTCTAGTTGTGGTTTGTCCAAACTCATCAATGTATCTTATCATGTCTGGCTCTAGCTATCCCGC
CCCTAACTCCGCCCATCCCGCCCCTAACTCCGCCCAGTTCCGCCCATTCTCCGCCCCATGGCTGACTAAT
TTTTTTTATTTATGCAGAGGCCGAGGCCGCCTCGGCCTCTGAGCTATTCCAGAAGTAGTGAGGAGGCTTT
TTTGGAGGCCTAGGGACGTACCCAATTCGCCCTATAGTGAGTCGTATTACGCGCGCTCACTGGCCGTCGT
TTTACAACGTCGTGACTGGGAAAACCCTGGCGTTACCCAACTTAATCGCCTTGCAGCACATCCCCCTTTC
GCCAGCTGGCGTAATAGCGAAGAGGCCCGCACCGATCGCCCTTCCCAACAGTTGCGCAGCCTGAATGGCG
AATGGG
[124 nt withheld, positions 3367-3490]
C
[91 nt withheld, positions 3492-3582]
A
[49 nt withheld, positions 3584-3632]
CCTTTGACGTTGGAGTCCACGTTCTTT
[37 nt withheld, positions 3660-3696]
ACCCTATCTCGGTCTATTCTTTTGATTTATAAGGGATTTTGCCGATTTCGGCCTATTGGTTAAAAAATGA
GCTGATTTAACAAAAATTTAACGCGAATTTTAACAAAATATTAACGCTTACAATTTAGGTGGCACTTTTC
GGGGAAATGTGCGCGGAACCCCTATTTGTTTATTTTTCTAAATACATTCAAATATGTATCCGCTCATGAG
ACAATAACCCTGATAAATGCTTCAATAATATTGAAAAAGGAAGAGTATGAGTATTCAACATTTCCGTGTC
GCCCTTATTCCCTTTTTTGCGGCATTTTGCCTTCCTGTTTTTGCTCACCCAGAAACGCTGGTGAAAGTAA
AAGATGCTGAAGATCAGTTGGGTGCACGAGTGGGTTACATCGAACTGGATCTCAACAGCGGTAAGATCCT
TGAGAGTTTTCGCCCCGAAGAACGTTTTCCAATGATGAGCACTTTTAAAGTTCTGCTATGTGGCGCGGTA
TTATCCCGTATTGACGCCGGGCAAGAGCAACTCGGTCGCCGCATACACTATTCTCAGAATGACTTGGTTG
AGTACTCACCAGTCACAGAAAAGCATCTTACGGATGGCATGACAGTAAGAGAATTATGCAGTGCTGCCAT
AACCATGAGTGATAACACTGCGGCCAACTTACTTCTGACAACGATCGGAGGACCGAAGGAGCTAACCGCT
TTTTTGCACAACATGGGGGATCATGTAACTCGCCTTGATCGTTGGGAACCGGAGCTGAATGAAGCCATAC
CAAACGACGAGCGTGACACCACGATGCCTGTAGCAATGGCAACAACGTTGCGCAAACTATTAACTGGCGA
ACTACTTACTCTAGCTTCCCGGCAACAATTAATAGACTGGATGGAGGCGGATAAAGTTGCAGGACCACTT
CTGCGCTCGGCCCTTCCGGCTGGCTGGTTTATTGCTGATAAATCTGGAGCCGGTGAGCGTGGGTCTCGCG
GTATCATTGCAGCACTGGGGCCAGATGGTAAGCCCTCCCGTATCGTAGTTATCTACACGACGGGGAGTCA
GGCAACTATGGATGAACGAAATAGACAGATCGCTGAGATAGGTGCCTCACTGATTAAGCATTGGTAACTG
TCAGACCAAGTTTACTCATATATACTTTAGATTGATTTAAAACTTCATTTTTAATTTAAAAGGATCTAGG
TGAAGATCCTTTTTGATAATCTCATGACCAAAATCCCTTAACGTGAGTTTTCGTTCCACTGAGCGTCAGA
CCCCGTAGAAAAGATCAAAGGATCTTCTTGAGATCCTTTTTTTCTGCGCGTAATCTGCTGCTTGCAAACA
AAAAAACCACCGCTACCAGCGGTGGTTTGTTTGCCGGATCAAGAGCTACCAACTCTTTTTCCGAAGGTAA
CTGGCTTCAGCAGAGCGCAGATACCAAATACTGTTCTTCTAGTGTAGCCGTAGTTAGGCCACCACTTCAA
GAACTCTGTAGCACCGCCTACATACCTCGCTCTGCTAATCCTGTTACCAGTGGCTGCTGCCAGTGGCGAT
AAGTCGTGTCTTACCGGGTTGGACTCAAGACGATAGTTACCGGATAAGGCGCAGCGGTCGGGCTGAACGG
GGGGTTCGTGCACACAGCCCAGCTTGGAGCGAACGACCTACACCGAACTGAGATACCTACAGCGTGAGCT
ATGAGAAAGCGCCACGCTTCCCGAAGGGAGAAAGGCGGACAGGTATCCGGTAAGCGGCAGGGTCGGAACA
GGAGAGCGCACGAGGGAGCTTCCAGGGGGAAACGCCTGGTATCTTTATAGTCCTGTCGGGTTTCGCCACC
TCTGACTTGAGCGTCGATTTTTGTGATGCTCGTCAGGGGGGCGGAGCCTATGGAAAAACGCCAGCAACGC
GGCCTTTTTACGGTTCCTGGCCTTTTGCTGGCCTTTTGCTCACATGTTCTTTCCTGCGTTATCCCCTGAT
TCTGTGGATAACCGTATTACCGCCTTTGAGTGAGCTGATACCGCTCGCCGCAGCCGAACGACCGAGCGCA
GCGAGTCAGTGAGCGAGGAAGCGGAAGAGCGCCCAATACGCAAACCGCCTCTCCCCGCGCGTTGGCCGAT
TCATTAATGCAGCTGGCACGACAGGTTTCCCGACTGGAAAGCGGGCAGTGAGCGCAACGCAATTAATGTG
AGTTAGCTCACTCATTAGGCACCCCAGGCTTTACACTTTATGCTTCCGGCTCGTATGTTGTGTGGAATTG
TGAGCGGATAACAATTTCACACAGGAAACAGCTATGACCATGATTACGCCAAGCGCGCAATTAACCCTCA
CTAAAGGGAACAAAAGCTGGAGCTGCAAGCTTAATGTAGTCTTATGCAATACTCTTGTAGTCTTGCAACA
TGGTAACGATGAGTTAGCAACATGCCTTACAAGGAGAGAAAAAGCACCGTGCATGCCGATTGGTGGAAGT
AAGGTGGTACGATCGTGCCTTATTAGGAAGGCAACAGACGGGTCTGACATGGATTGGACGAACCACTGAA
TTGCCGCATTGCAGAGATATTGTATTTAAGTGCCTAGCTCGATACATAAACGGGTCTCTCTGGTTAGACC
AGATCTGAGCCTGGGAGCTCTCTGGCTAACTAGGGAACCCACTGCTTAAGCCTCAATAAAGCTTGCCTTG
AGTGCTTCAAGTAGTGTGTGCCCGTCTGTTGTGTGACTCTGGTAACTAGAGATCCCTCAGACCCTTTTAG
TCAGTGTGGAAAATCTCTAGCAGTGGCGCCCGAACAGGGACTTGAAAGCGAAAGGGAAACCAGAGGAGCT
CTCTCGACGCAGGACTCGGCTTGCTGAAGCGCGCACGGCAAGAGGCGAGGGGCGGCGACTGGTGAGTACG
CCAAAAATTTTGACTAGCGGAGGCTAGAAGGAGAGAGATGGGTGCGAGAGCGTCAGTATTAAGCGGGGGA
GAATTAGATCGCGATGGGAAAAAATTCGGTTAAGGCCAGGGGGAAAGAAAAAATATAAATTAAAACATAT
AGTATGGGCAAGCAGGGAGCTAGAACGATTCGCAGTTAATCCTGGCCTGTTAGAAACATCAGAAGGCTGT
AGACAAATACTGGGACAGCTACAACCATCCCTTCAGACAGGATCAGAAGAACTTAGATCATTATATAATA
CAGTAGCAACCCTCTATTGTGTGCATCAAAGGATAGAGATAAAAGACACCAAGGAAGCTTTAGACAAGAT
AGAGGAAGAGCAAAACAAAAGTAAGACCACCGCACAGCAAGCGGCCGCTGATCTTCAGACCTGGAGGAGG
AGATATGAGGGACAATTGGAGAAGTGAATTATATAAATATAAAGTAGTAAAAATTGAACCATTAGGAGTA
GCACCCACCAAGGCAAAGAGAAGAGTGGTGCAGAGAGAAAAAAGAGCAGTGGGAATAGGAGCTTTGTTCC
TTGGGTTCTTGGGAGCAGCAGGAAGCACTATGGGCGCAGCGTCAATGACGCTGACGGTACAGGCCAGACA
ATTATTGTCTGGTATAGTGCAGCAGCAGAACAATTTGCTGAGGGCTATTGAGGCGCAACAGCATCTGTTG
CAACTCACAGTCTGGGGCATCAAGCAGCTCCAGGCAAGAATCCTGGCTGTGGAAAGATACCTAAAGGATC
AACAGCTCCTGGGGATTTGGGGTTGCTCTGGAAAACTCATTTGCACCACTGCTGTGCCTTGGAATGCTAG
TTGGAGTAATAAATCTCTGGAACAGATTTGGAATCACACGACCTGGATGGAGTGGGACAGAGAAATTAAC
AATTACACAAGCTTAATACACTCCTTAATTGAAGAATCGCAAAACCAGCAAGAAAAGAATGAACAAGAAT
TATTGGAATTAGATAAATGGGCAAGTTTGTGGAATTGGTTTAACATAACAAATTGGCTGTGGTATATAAA
ATTATTCATAATGATAGTAGGAGGCTTGGTAGGTTTAAGAATAGTTTTTGCTGTACTTTCTATAGTGAAT
AGAGTTAGGCAGGGATATTCACCATTATCGTTTCAGACCCACCTCCCAACCCCGAGGGGACCCAGAGAGG
GCCTATTTCCCATGATTCCTTCATATTTGCATATACGATACAAGGCTGTTAGAGAGATAATTAGAATTAA
TTTGACTGTAAACACAAAGATATTAGTACAAAATACGTGACGTAGAAAGTAATAATTTCTTGGGTAGTTT
GCAGTTTTAAAATTATGTTTTAAAATGGACTATCATATGCTTACCGTAACTTGAAAGTATTTCGATTTCT
TGGCTTTATATATCTTGTGGAAAGGACGAAACACCGAATTGTGGTCACATATCGGAGTTTTAGAGCTAGA
AATAGCAAGTTAAAATAAGGCTAGTCCGTTATCAACTTGAAAAAGTGGCACCGAGTCGGTGCTTTTTTAA
GCTTGGCGTAACTAGATCTTGAGACAAATGGCAGTATTCATCCACAATTTTAAAAGAAAAGGGGGGATTG
GGGGGTACAGTGCAGGGGAAAGAATAGTAGACATAATAGCAACAGACATACAAACTAAAGAATTACAAAA
ACAAATTACAAAAATTCAAAATTTTCGGGTTTATTACAGGGACAGCAGAGATCCACTTTGGCGCCGGCTC
GAGGGGG
