>Addgene plasmid #76563 | TAF9 gRNA (BRDN0001148557) | depositor partial sequence | sequence record 144023 | Target Sequence
AATTGTGGTCACATATCGGA
