>Addgene plasmid #76563 | TAF9 gRNA (BRDN0001148557) | addgene partial sequence | sequence record 186075 | hU6-F
AGAAAGTAATAATTTCTTGGGTAGTTTGCAGTTTTAAAATTATGTTTTAAAATGGACTATCATATGCTTA
CCGTAACTTGAAAGTATTTCGATTTCTTGGCTTTATATATCTTGTGGAAAGGACGAAACACCGAATTGTG
GTCACATATCGGAGTTTTAGAGCTAGAAATAGCAAGTTAAAATAAGGCTAGTCCGTTATCAACTTGAAAA
AGTGGCACCGAGTCGGTGCTTTTTTAAGCTTGGCGTAACTAGATCTTGAGACAAATGGCAGTATTCATCC
ACAATTTTAAAAGAAAAGGGGGGATTGGGGGGTACAGTGCAGGGGAAAGAATAGTAGACATAATAGCAAC
AGACATACAAACTAAAGAATTACAAAAACAAATTACAAAAATTCAAAATTTTCGGGTTTATTACAGGGAC
AGCAGAGATCCACTTTGGCGCCGGCTCGAGGGGGCCCGGGTGCAAAGATGGATAAAGTTTTAAACAGAGA
GGAATCTTTGCAGCTAATGGACCTTCTAGGTCTTGAAAGGAGTGGGAATTGGCTCCGGTGCCCGTCAGTG
GGCAGAGCGC
